LOCUS       Exported 10790 bp ds-DNA circular SYN 13-MAY-2021
DEFINITION  Lentiviral expression of BRAF E648Q.
ACCESSION   .
VERSION     .
KEYWORDS    pHAGE-BRAF-E648Q
SOURCE      synthetic DNA construct
  ORGANISM  synthetic DNA construct
REFERENCE   1 (bases 1 to 10790)
  AUTHORS   Ng PK, Li J, Jeong KJ, Shao S, Chen H, Tsang YH, Sengupta S, Wang Z,
            Bhavana VH, Tran R, Soewito S, Minussi DC, Moreno D, Kong K,
            Dogruluk T, Lu H, Gao J, Tokheim C, Zhou DC, Johnson AM, Zeng J, Ip
            CKM, Ju Z, Wester M, Yu S, Li Y, Vellano CP, Schultz N, Karchin R,
            Ding L, Lu Y, Cheung LWT, Chen K, Shaw KR, Meric-Bernstam F, Scott
            KL, Yi S, Sahni N, Liang H, Mills GB
  TITLE     Systematic Functional Annotation of Somatic Mutations in Cancer.
  JOURNAL   Cancer Cell. 2018 Mar 12;33(3):450-462.e10. doi:
            10.1016/j.ccell.2018.01.021.
  PUBMED    29533785
REFERENCE   2 (bases 1 to 10790)
  AUTHORS   .
  TITLE     Direct Submission
  JOURNAL   Exported May 13, 2021 from SnapGene Server 1.1.58
            http://www.snapgene.com
FEATURES             Location/Qualifiers
     source          1..10790
                     /organism="synthetic DNA construct"
                     /mol_type="other DNA"
     intron          221..1159
                     /label=EF-1-alpha intron A
                     /note="intron upstream of the start codon of human
                     EF-1-alpha"
     primer_bind     1116..1136
                     /label=EF1a-F
                     /note="Human elongation factor-1a promoter, forward primer"
     protein_bind    1188..1212
                     /gene="mutant version of attB"
                     /label=attB1
                     /bound_moiety="BP Clonase(TM)"
                     /note="recombination site for the Gateway(R) BP reaction"
     regulatory      1213..1222
                     /regulatory_class="other"
                     /note="vertebrate consensus sequence for strong initiation
                     of translation (Kozak, 1987)"
     protein_bind    complement(3517..3541)
                     /gene="mutant version of attB"
                     /label=attB2
                     /bound_moiety="BP Clonase(TM)"
                     /note="recombination site for the Gateway(R) BP reaction"
     promoter        3549..3567
                     /label=T3 promoter
                     /note="promoter for bacteriophage T3 RNA polymerase"
     primer_bind     complement(3592..3611)
                     /label=T7
                     /note="T7 promoter, forward primer"
     promoter        complement(3593..3611)
                     /label=T7 promoter
                     /note="promoter for bacteriophage T7 RNA polymerase"
     protein_bind    complement(3617..3637)
                     /gene="mutant version of attB"
                     /label=attB4
                     /bound_moiety="BP Clonase(TM)"
                     /note="core recombination site for the Gateway(R) BP
                     reaction"
     CDS             3691..3732
                     /codon_start=1
                     /product="epitope tag from simian virus 5"
                     /label=V5 tag
                     /translation="GKPIPNPLLGLDST"
     misc_feature    3753..4320
                     /label=IRES
                     /note="internal ribosome entry site (IRES) of the
                     encephalomyocarditis virus (EMCV)"
     misc_feature    3770..4322
                     /label=IRES
                     /note="internal ribosome entry site (IRES) of the
                     encephalomyocarditis virus (EMCV)"
     primer_bind     complement(3914..3931)
                     /label=IRES reverse
                     /note="IRES internal ribosome entry site, reverse primer.
                     Also called pCDH-rev"
     primer_bind     4141..4160
                     /label=IRES-F
                     /note="IRES internal ribosome entry site, forward primer"
     CDS             4334..4933
                     /codon_start=1
                     /gene="pac from Streptomyces alboniger"
                     /product="puromycin N-acetyltransferase"
                     /label=PuroR
                     /note="confers resistance to puromycin"
                     /translation="MTEYKPTVRLATRDDVPRAVRTLAAAFADYPATRHTVDPDRHIER
                     VTELQELFLTRVGLDIGKVWVADDGAAVAVWTTPESVEAGAVFAEIGPRMAELSGSRLA
                     AQQQMEGLLAPHRPKEPAWFLATVGVSPDHQGKGLGSAVVLPGVEAAERAGVPAFLETS
                     APRNLPFYERLGFTVTADVEVPEGPRTWCMTRKPGA"
     primer_bind     complement(4334..4353)
                     /label=Puro-R
                     /note="Puromycin resistance gene, reverse primer. Also
                     called puro-variant-R"
     primer_bind     4830..4850
                     /label=Puro-F
                     /note="Puromycin resistance gene, forward primer"
     misc_feature    4947..5535
                     /label=WPRE
                     /note="woodchuck hepatitis virus posttranscriptional
                     regulatory element"
     primer_bind     complement(5000..5020)
                     /label=WPRE-R
                     /note="WPRE, reverse primer"
     CDS             complement(5418..5429)
                     /codon_start=1
                     /product="Factor Xa recognition and cleavage site"
                     /label=Factor Xa site
                     /translation="IEGR"
     LTR             5610..5843
                     /label=3' LTR (Delta-U3)
                     /note="self-inactivating 3' long terminal repeat (LTR) from
                     HIV-1"
     primer_bind     complement(5962..5980)
                     /label=pBRforEco
                     /note="pBR322 vectors, upsteam of EcoRI site, forward
                     primer"
     promoter        6048..6152
                     /gene="bla"
                     /label=AmpR promoter
     CDS             6153..7013
                     /codon_start=1
                     /gene="bla"
                     /product="beta-lactamase"
                     /label=AmpR
                     /note="confers resistance to ampicillin, carbenicillin, and
                     related antibiotics"
                     /translation="MSIQHFRVALIPFFAAFCLPVFAHPETLVKVKDAEDQLGARVGYI
                     ELDLNSGKILESFRPEERFPMMSTFKVLLCGAVLSRVDAGQEQLGRRIHYSQNDLVEYS
                     PVTEKHLTDGMTVRELCSAAITMSDNTAANLLLTTIGGPKELTAFLHNMGDHVTRLDRW
                     EPELNEAIPNDERDTTMPVAMATTLRKLLTGELLTLASRQQLIDWMEADKVAGPLLRSA
                     LPAGWFIADKSGAGERGSRGIIAALGPDGKPSRIVVIYTTGSQATMDERNRQIAEIGAS
                     LIKHW"
     primer_bind     complement(6371..6390)
                     /label=Amp-R
                     /note="Ampicillin resistance gene, reverse primer"
     rep_origin      7184..7772
                     /direction=RIGHT
                     /label=ori
                     /note="high-copy-number ColE1/pMB1/pBR322/pUC origin of
                     replication"
     primer_bind     7673..7692
                     /label=pBR322ori-F
                     /note="pBR322 origin, forward primer"
     primer_bind     7926..7943
                     /label=L4440
                     /note="L4440 vector, forward primer"
     primer_bind     8035..8054
                     /label=SV40pro-F
                     /note="SV40 promoter/origin, forward primer"
     protein_bind    8183..8204
                     /label=CAP binding site
                     /bound_moiety="E. coli catabolite activator protein"
                     /note="CAP binding activates transcription in the presence
                     of cAMP."
     promoter        8219..8249
                     /label=lac promoter
                     /note="promoter for the E. coli lac operon"
     protein_bind    8257..8273
                     /label=lac operator
                     /bound_moiety="lac repressor encoded by lacI"
                     /note="The lac repressor binds to the lac operator to
                     inhibit transcription in E. coli. This inhibition can be
                     relieved by adding lactose or
                     isopropyl-beta-D-thiogalactopyranoside (IPTG)."
     primer_bind     8262..8284
                     /label=M13/pUC Reverse
                     /note="In lacZ gene"
     primer_bind     8281..8297
                     /label=M13 rev
                     /note="common sequencing primer, one of multiple similar
                     variants"
     primer_bind     8281..8297
                     /label=M13 Reverse
                     /note="In lacZ gene. Also called M13-rev"
     primer_bind     8347..8366
                     /label=EBV-rev
                     /note="SV40 polyA terminator, reverse primer"
     LTR             8558..9191
                     /label=3' LTR
                     /note="3' long terminal repeat (LTR) from HIV-1"
     misc_feature    9238..9363
                     /label=HIV-1 Psi
                     /note="packaging signal of human immunodeficiency virus
                     type 1"
     misc_feature    9860..10093
                     /label=RRE
                     /note="The Rev response element (RRE) of HIV-1 allows for
                     Rev-dependent mRNA export from the nucleus to the
                     cytoplasm."
     CDS             10278..10322
                     /codon_start=1
                     /product="antigenic peptide corresponding to amino acids
                     655 to 669 of the HIV envelope protein gp41 (Lutje Hulsik
                     et al., 2013)"
                     /label=gp41 peptide
                     /note="recognized by the 2H10 single-chain llama nanobody"
                     /translation="KNEQELLELDKWASL"
     misc_feature    10615..10732
                     /label=cPPT/CTS
                     /note="central polypurine tract and central termination
                     sequence of HIV-1"
     promoter        10780..1168
                     /label=EF-1-alpha promoter
                     /note="strong constitutive promoter for human elongation
                     factor EF-1-alpha"
ORIGIN
        1 ccgtcagtgg gcagagcgca catcgcccac agtccccgag aagttggggg gaggggtcgg
       61 caattgaacc ggtgcctaga gaaggtggcg cggggtaaac tgggaaagtg atgtcgtgta
      121 ctggctccgc ctttttcccg agggtggggg agaaccgtat ataagtgcag tagtcgccgt
      181 gaacgttctt tttcgcaacg ggtttgccgc cagaacacag gtaagtgccg tgtgtggttc
      241 ccgcgggcct ggcctcttta cgggttatgg cccttgcgtg ccttgaatta cttccacctg
      301 gctgcagtac gtgattcttg atcccgagct tcgggttgga agtgggtggg agagttcgag
      361 gccttgcgct taaggagccc cttcgcctcg tgcttgagtt gaggcctggc ctgggcgctg
      421 gggccgccgc gtgcgaatct ggtggcacct tcgcgcctgt ctcgctgctt tcgataagtc
      481 tctagccatt taaaattttt gatgacctgc tgcgacgctt tttttctggc aagatagtct
      541 tgtaaatgcg ggccaagatc tgcacactgg tatttcggtt tttggggccg cgggcggcga
      601 cggggcccgt gcgtcccagc gcacatgttc ggcgaggcgg ggcctgcgag cgcggccacc
      661 gagaatcgga cgggggtagt ctcaagctgg ccggcctgct ctggtgcctg gcctcgcgcc
      721 gccgtgtatc gccccgccct gggcggcaag gctggcccgg tcggcaccag ttgcgtgagc
      781 ggaaagatgg ccgcttcccg gccctgctgc agggagctca aaatggagga cgcggcgctc
      841 gggagagcgg gcgggtgagt cacccacaca aaggaaaagg gcctttccgt cctcagccgt
      901 cgcttcatgt gactccacgg agtaccgggc gccgtccagg cacctcgatt agttctcgag
      961 cttttggagt acgtcgtctt taggttgggg ggaggggttt tatgcgatgg agtttcccca
     1021 cactgagtgg gtggagactg aagttaggcc agcttggcac ttgatgtaat tctccttgga
     1081 atttgccctt tttgagtttg gatcttggtt cattctcaag cctcagacag tggttcaaag
     1141 tttttttctt ccatttcagg tgtcgtgaag cggccctgca gatatcaaca agtttgtaca
     1201 aaaaagcagg caccatggcg gcgctgagcg gtggcggtgg tggcggcgcg gagccgggcc
     1261 aggctctgtt caacggggac atggagcccg aggccggcgc cggcgccggc gccgcggcct
     1321 cttcggctgc ggaccctgcc attccggagg aggtgtggaa tatcaaacaa atgattaagt
     1381 tgacacagga acatatagag gccctattgg acaaatttgg tggggagcat aatccaccat
     1441 caatatatct ggaggcctat gaagaataca ccagcaagct agatgcactc caacaaagag
     1501 aacaacagtt attggaatct ctggggaacg gaactgattt ttctgtttct agctctgcat
     1561 caatggatac cgttacatct tcttcctctt ctagcctttc agtgctacct tcatctcttt
     1621 cagtttttca aaatcccaca gatgtggcac ggagcaaccc caagtcacca caaaaaccta
     1681 tcgttagagt cttcctgccc aacaaacaga ggacagtggt acctgcaagg tgtggagtta
     1741 cagtccgaga cagtctaaag aaagcactga tgatgagagg tctaatccca gagtgctgtg
     1801 ctgtttacag aattcaggat ggagagaaga aaccaattgg ttgggacact gatatttcct
     1861 ggcttactgg agaagaattg catgtggaag tgttggagaa tgttccactt acaacacaca
     1921 actttgtacg aaaaacgttt ttcaccttag cattttgtga cttttgtcga aagctgcttt
     1981 tccagggttt ccgctgtcaa acatgtggtt ataaatttca ccagcgttgt agtacagaag
     2041 ttccactgat gtgtgttaat tatgaccaac ttgatttgct gtttgtctcc aagttctttg
     2101 aacaccaccc aataccacag gaagaggcgt ccttagcaga gactgcccta acatctggat
     2161 catccccttc cgcacccgcc tcggactcta ttgggcccca aattctcacc agtccgtctc
     2221 cttcaaaatc cattccaatt ccacagccct tccgaccagc agatgaagat catcgaaatc
     2281 aatttgggca acgagaccga tcctcatcag ctcccaatgt gcatataaac acaatagaac
     2341 ctgtcaatat tgatgacttg attagagacc aaggatttcg tggtgatgga ggatcaacca
     2401 caggtttgtc tgctaccccc cctgcctcat tacctggctc actaactaac gtgaaagcct
     2461 tacagaaatc tccaggacct cagcgagaaa ggaagtcatc ttcatcctca gaagacagga
     2521 atcgaatgaa aacacttggt agacgggact cgagtgatga ttgggagatt cctgatgggc
     2581 agattacagt gggacaaaga attggatctg gatcatttgg aacagtctac aagggaaagt
     2641 ggcatggtga tgtggcagtg aaaatgttga atgtgacagc acctacacct cagcagttac
     2701 aagccttcaa aaatgaagta ggagtactca ggaaaacacg acatgtgaat atcctactct
     2761 tcatgggcta ttccacaaag ccacaactgg ctattgttac ccagtggtgt gagggctcca
     2821 gcttgtatca ccatctccat atcattgaga ccaaatttga gatgatcaaa cttatagata
     2881 ttgcacgaca gactgcacag ggcatggatt acttacacgc caagtcaatc atccacagag
     2941 acctcaagag taataatata tttcttcatg aagacctcac agtaaaaata ggtgattttg
     3001 gtctagctac agtgaaatct cgatggagtg ggtcccatca gtttgaacag ttgtctggat
     3061 ccattttgtg gatggcacca gaagtcatca gaatgcaaga taaaaatcca tacagctttc
     3121 agtcagatgt atatgcattt ggaattgttc tgtatcaatt gatgactgga cagttacctt
     3181 attcaaacat caacaacagg gaccagataa tttttatggt gggacgagga tacctgtctc
     3241 cagatctcag taaggtacgg agtaactgtc caaaagccat gaagagatta atggcagagt
     3301 gcctcaaaaa gaaaagagat gagagaccac tctttcccca aattctcgcc tctattgagc
     3361 tgctggcccg ctcattgcca aaaattcacc gcagtgcatc agaaccctcc ttgaatcggg
     3421 ctggtttcca aacagaggat tttagtctat atgcttgtgc ttctccaaaa acacccatcc
     3481 aggcaggggg atatggtgcg tttcctgtcc actagaaccc agctttcttg tacaaagtgg
     3541 tgatatccaa ttaaccctca ctaaaggttg tatgtgagtt tagattaatg accctatagt
     3601 gagtcgtatt accacccaac ttttctatac aaagtggttg atatccagca cagtggcggc
     3661 cgctcgagtc tagagggccc gcggttcgaa ggtaagccta tccctaaccc tctcctcggt
     3721 ctcgattcta cgcgtaccgg ttagtaatga gatccctccc ccccccctaa cgttactggc
     3781 cgaagccgct tggaataagg ccggtgtgcg tttgtctata tgttattttc caccatattg
     3841 ccgtcttttg gcaatgtgag ggcccggaaa cctggccctg tcttcttgac gagcattcct
     3901 aggggtcttt cccctctcgc caaaggaatg caaggtctgt tgaatgtcgt gaaggaagca
     3961 gttcctctgg aagcttcttg aagacaaaca acgtctgtag cgaccctttg caggcagcgg
     4021 aaccccccac ctggcgacag gtgcctctgc ggccaaaagc cacgtgtata agatacacct
     4081 gcaaaggcgg cacaacccca gtgccacgtt gtgagttgga tagttgtgga aagagtcaaa
     4141 tggctctcct caagcgtatt caacaagggg ctgaaggatg cccagaaggt accccattgt
     4201 atgggatctg atctggggcc tcggtgcaca tgctttacat gtgtttagtc gaggttaaaa
     4261 aaacgtctag gccccccgaa ccacggggac gtggttttcc tttgaaaaac acgatgataa
     4321 tatggccaca catatgaccg agtacaagcc cacggtgcgc ctcgccaccc gcgacgacgt
     4381 ccccagggcc gtacgcaccc tcgccgccgc gttcgccgac taccccgcca cgcgccacac
     4441 cgtcgatccg gaccgccaca tcgagcgggt caccgagctg caagaactct tcctcacgcg
     4501 cgtcgggctc gacatcggca aggtgtgggt cgcggacgac ggcgccgcgg tggcggtctg
     4561 gaccacgccg gagagcgtcg aagcgggggc ggtgttcgcc gagatcggcc cgcgcatggc
     4621 cgagttgagc ggttcccggc tggccgcgca gcaacagatg gaaggcctcc tggcgccgca
     4681 ccggcccaag gagcccgcgt ggttcctggc caccgtcggc gtctcgcccg accaccaggg
     4741 caagggtctg ggcagcgccg tcgtgctccc cggagtggag gcggccgagc gcgccggggt
     4801 gcccgccttc ctggagacct ccgcgccccg caacctcccc ttctacgagc ggctcggctt
     4861 caccgtcacc gccgacgtcg aggtgcccga aggaccgcgc acctggtgca tgacccgcaa
     4921 gcccggtgcc taaatcgata gatcctaatc aacctctgga ttacaaaatt tgtgaaagat
     4981 tgactggtat tcttaactat gttgctcctt ttacgctatg tggatacgct gctttaatgc
     5041 ctttgtatca tgctattgct tcccgtatgg ctttcatttt ctcctccttg tataaatcct
     5101 ggttgctgtc tctttatgag gagttgtggc ccgttgtcag gcaacgtggc gtggtgtgca
     5161 ctgtgtttgc tgacgcaacc cccactggtt ggggcattgc caccacctgt cagctccttt
     5221 ccgggacttt cgctttcccc ctccctattg ccacggcgga actcatcgcc gcctgccttg
     5281 cccgctgctg gacaggggct cggctgttgg gcactgacaa ttccgtggtg ttgtcgggga
     5341 aatcatcgtc ctttccttgg ctgctcgcct gtgttgccac ctggattctg cgcgggacgt
     5401 ccttctgcta cgtcccttcg gccctcaatc cagcggacct tccttcccgc ggcctgctgc
     5461 cggctctgcg gcctcttccg cgtcttcgcc ttcgccctca gacgagtcgg atctcccttt
     5521 gggccgcctc cccgcctgag atcctttaag accaatgact tacaaggcag ctgtagatct
     5581 tagccacttt ttaaaagaaa aggggggact ggaagggcta attcactccc aacgaagaca
     5641 agatctgctt tttgcttgta ctgggtctct ctggttagac cagatctgag cctgggagct
     5701 ctctggctaa ctagggaacc cactgcttaa gcctcaataa agcttgcctt gagtgcttca
     5761 agtagtgtgt gcccgtctgt tgtgtgactc tggtaactag agatccctca gaccctttta
     5821 gtcagtgtgg aaaatctcta gcagtagtag ttcatgtcat cttattattc agtatttata
     5881 acttgcaaag aaatgaatat cagagagtga gaggcccggg ttaattaagg aaagggctag
     5941 atcattcttg aagacgaaag ggcctcgtga tacgcctatt tttataggtt aatgtcatga
     6001 taataatggt ttcttagacg tcaggtggca cttttcgggg aaatgtgcgc ggaaccccta
     6061 tttgtttatt tttctaaata cattcaaata tgtatccgct catgagacaa taaccctgat
     6121 aaatgcttca ataatattga aaaaggaaga gtatgagtat tcaacatttc cgtgtcgccc
     6181 ttattccctt ttttgcggca ttttgccttc ctgtttttgc tcacccagaa acgctggtga
     6241 aagtaaaaga tgctgaagat cagttgggtg cacgagtggg ttacatcgaa ctggatctca
     6301 acagcggtaa gatccttgag agttttcgcc ccgaagaacg ttttccaatg atgagcactt
     6361 ttaaagttct gctatgtggc gcggtattat cccgtgttga cgccgggcaa gagcaactcg
     6421 gtcgccgcat acactattct cagaatgact tggttgagta ctcaccagtc acagaaaagc
     6481 atcttacgga tggcatgaca gtaagagaat tatgcagtgc tgccataacc atgagtgata
     6541 acactgcggc caacttactt ctgacaacga tcggaggacc gaaggagcta accgcttttt
     6601 tgcacaacat gggggatcat gtaactcgcc ttgatcgttg ggaaccggag ctgaatgaag
     6661 ccataccaaa cgacgagcgt gacaccacga tgcctgtagc aatggcaaca acgttgcgca
     6721 aactattaac tggcgaacta cttactctag cttcccggca acaattaata gactggatgg
     6781 aggcggataa agttgcagga ccacttctgc gctcggccct tccggctggc tggtttattg
     6841 ctgataaatc tggagccggt gagcgtgggt ctcgcggtat cattgcagca ctggggccag
     6901 atggtaagcc ctcccgtatc gtagttatct acacgacggg gagtcaggca actatggatg
     6961 aacgaaatag acagatcgct gagataggtg cctcactgat taagcattgg taactgtcag
     7021 accaagttta ctcatatata ctttagattg atttaaaact tcatttttaa tttaaaagga
     7081 tctaggtgaa gatccttttt gataatctca tgaccaaaat cccttaacgt gagttttcgt
     7141 tccactgagc gtcagacccc gtagaaaaga tcaaaggatc ttcttgagat cctttttttc
     7201 tgcgcgtaat ctgctgcttg caaacaaaaa aaccaccgct accagcggtg gtttgtttgc
     7261 cggatcaaga gctaccaact ctttttccga aggtaactgg cttcagcaga gcgcagatac
     7321 caaatactgt tcttctagtg tagccgtagt taggccacca cttcaagaac tctgtagcac
     7381 cgcctacata cctcgctctg ctaatcctgt taccagtggc tgctgccagt ggcgataagt
     7441 cgtgtcttac cgggttggac tcaagacgat agttaccgga taaggcgcag cggtcgggct
     7501 gaacgggggg ttcgtgcaca cagcccagct tggagcgaac gacctacacc gaactgagat
     7561 acctacagcg tgagctatga gaaagcgcca cgcttcccga agggagaaag gcggacaggt
     7621 atccggtaag cggcagggtc ggaacaggag agcgcacgag ggagcttcca gggggaaacg
     7681 cctggtatct ttatagtcct gtcgggtttc gccacctctg acttgagcgt cgatttttgt
     7741 gatgctcgtc aggggggcgg agcctatgga aaaacgccag caacgcggcc tttttacggt
     7801 tcctggcctt ttgctggcct tttgctcaca tgttctttcc tgcgttatcc cctgattctg
     7861 tggataaccg tattaccgcc tttgagtgag ctgataccgc tcgccgcagc cgaacgaccg
     7921 agcgcagcga gtcagtgagc gaggaagcgg aagagcgccc aatacgcaaa ccgcctctcc
     7981 ccgcgcgttg gccgattcat taatgcagca agctcatggc tgactaattt tttttattta
     8041 tgcagaggcc gaggccgcct cggcctctga gctattccag aagtagtgag gaggcttttt
     8101 tggaggccta ggcttttgca aaaagctccc cgtggcacga caggtttccc gactggaaag
     8161 cgggcagtga gcgcaacgca attaatgtga gttagctcac tcattaggca ccccaggctt
     8221 tacactttat gcttccggct cgtatgttgt gtggaattgt gagcggataa caatttcaca
     8281 caggaaacag ctatgacatg attacgaatt tcacaaataa agcatttttt tcactgcatt
     8341 ctagttgtgg tttgtccaaa ctcatcaatg tatcttatca tgtctggatc aactggataa
     8401 ctcaagctaa ccaaaatcat cccaaacttc ccaccccata ccctattacc actgccaatt
     8461 acctgtggtt tcatttactc taaacctgtg attcctctga attattttca ttttaaagaa
     8521 attgtatttg ttaaatatgt actacaaact tagtagttgg aagggctaat tcactcccaa
     8581 agaagacaag atatccttga tctgtggatc taccacacac aaggctactt ccctgattag
     8641 cagaactaca caccagggcc aggggtcaga tatccactga cctttggatg gtgctacaag
     8701 ctagtaccag ttgagccaga taaggtagaa gaggccaata aaggagagaa caccagcttg
     8761 ttacaccctg tgagcctgca tgggatggat gacccggaga gagaagtgtt agagtggagg
     8821 tttgacagcc gcctagcatt tcatcacgtg gcccgagagc tgcatccgga gtacttcaag
     8881 aactgctgat atcgagcttg ctacaaggga ctttccgctg gggactttcc agggaggcgt
     8941 ggcctgggcg ggactgggga gtggcgagcc ctcagatcct gcatataagc agctgctttt
     9001 tgcctgtact gggtctctct ggttagacca gatctgagcc tgggagctct ctggctaact
     9061 agggaaccca ctgcttaagc ctcaataaag cttgccttga gtgcttcaag tagtgtgtgc
     9121 ccgtctgttg tgtgactctg gtaactagag atccctcaga cccttttagt cagtgtggaa
     9181 aatctctagc agtggcgccc gaacagggac ttgaaagcga aagggaaacc agaggagctc
     9241 tctcgacgca ggactcggct tgctgaagcg cgcacggcaa gaggcgaggg gcggcgactg
     9301 gtgagtacgc caaaaatttt gactagcgga ggctagaagg agagagatgg gtgcgagagc
     9361 gtcagtatta agcgggggag aattagatcg cgatgggaaa aaattcggtt aaggccaggg
     9421 ggaaagaaaa aatataaatt aaaacatata gtatgggcaa gcagggagct agaacgattc
     9481 gcagttaatc ctggcctgtt agaaacatca gaaggctgta gacaaatact gggacagcta
     9541 caaccatccc ttcagacagg atcagaagaa cttagatcat tatataatac agtagcaacc
     9601 ctctattgtg tgcatcaaag gatagagata aaagacacca aggaagcttt agacaagata
     9661 gaggaagagc aaaacaaaag taagaccacc gcacagcaag cggccggccg ctgatcttca
     9721 gacctggagg aggagatatg agggacaatt ggagaagtga attatataaa tataaagtag
     9781 taaaaattga accattagga gtagcaccca ccaaggcaaa gagaagagtg gtgcagagag
     9841 aaaaaagagc agtgggaata ggagctttgt tccttgggtt cttgggagca gcaggaagca
     9901 ctatgggcgc agcgtcaatg acgctgacgg tacaggccag acaattattg tctggtatag
     9961 tgcagcagca gaacaatttg ctgagggcta ttgaggcgca acagcatctg ttgcaactca
    10021 cagtctgggg catcaagcag ctccaggcaa gaatcctggc tgtggaaaga tacctaaagg
    10081 atcaacagct cctggggatt tggggttgct ctggaaaact catttgcacc actgctgtgc
    10141 cttggaatgc tagttggagt aataaatctc tggaacagat ttggaatcac acgacctgga
    10201 tggagtggga cagagaaatt aacaattaca caagcttaat acactcctta attgaagaat
    10261 cgcaaaacca gcaagaaaag aatgaacaag aattattgga attagataaa tgggcaagtt
    10321 tgtggaattg gtttaacata acaaattggc tgtggtatat aaaattattc ataatgatag
    10381 taggaggctt ggtaggttta agaatagttt ttgctgtact ttctatagtg aatagagtta
    10441 ggcagggata ttcaccatta tcgtttcaga cccacctccc aaccccgagg ggacccgaca
    10501 ggcccgaagg aatagaagaa gaaggtggag agagagacag agacagatcc attcgattag
    10561 tgaacggatc tcgacggtat cgccgaattc acaaatggca gtattcatcc acaattttaa
    10621 aagaaaaggg gggattgggg ggtacagtgc aggggaaaga atagtagaca taatagcaac
    10681 agacatacaa actaaagaat tacaaaaaca aattacaaaa attcaaaatt ttcgggttta
    10741 ttacagggac agcagagatc cagtttggac tagtcgtgag gctccggtgc
//
