[The description below was written by a language model from this plasmid's Addgene catalogue record and the feature table of its GenBank file.]
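Description:
pHAGE-BRAF-E648Q is a 10,790 bp HIV-1-based lentiviral expression plasmid built on the pHAGE backbone and carrying human BRAF with the E648Q substitution. It is maintained in E. coli through a high-copy ColE1/pUC-type origin and a beta-lactamase gene conferring ampicillin resistance. The record lists a recombination-deficient strain (Stbl3) as host, as is usual for LTR-containing plasmids. The viral portion comprises a full-length HIV-1 LTR at the upstream position (labelled "3' LTR" in the annotation), the Psi packaging signal, the Rev response element for Rev-dependent nuclear export of the genomic RNA, the cPPT/CTS element, and a downstream U3-deleted LTR that makes the integrated provirus self-inactivating. No viral structural or enzymatic genes are annotated, so these would need to be supplied from other plasmids to produce virus.

Expression is driven by the strong constitutive human EF-1-alpha promoter, including its first intron. The BRAF open reading frame was introduced by Gateway recombination; it is not itself annotated in the feature table but corresponds to the interval between the attB1 and attB2 sites, and is preceded by a Kozak consensus. Downstream lie short T3 and T7 promoter sequences, an attB4 core site and a V5 epitope tag. The record does not state whether the V5 tag is fused in frame to BRAF. An EMCV IRES then directs translation of puromycin N-acetyltransferase from the same transcript, linking puromycin selection of transduced cells to transgene expression, and a WPRE enhances transcript stability and expression. The construct belongs to a collection made for the systematic functional annotation of somatic cancer mutations, and it allows stable expression of this BRAF variant in mammalian cells.
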