Addgene plasmid #116141: pHAGE-BRAF-E648Q
Purpose: Lentiviral expression of BRAF E648Q
Depositing lab: Gordon Mills & Kenneth Scott. Depositing organization: Baylor College of Medicine. Publication: Systematic Functional Annotation of Somatic Mutations in Cancer. Ng PK, Li J, Jeong KJ, Shao S, Chen H, Tsang YH, Sengupta S, Wang Z, Bhavana VH, Tran R, Soewito S, Minussi DC, Moreno D, Kong K, Dogruluk T, Lu H, Gao J, Tokheim C, Zhou DC, Johnson AM, Zeng J, Ip CKM, Ju Z, Wester M, Yu S, Li Y, Vellano CP, Schultz N, Karchin R, Ding L, Lu Y, Cheung LWT, Chen K, Shaw KR, Meric-Bernstam F, Scott KL, Yi S, Sahni N, Liang H, Mills GB. Cancer Cell. 2018 Mar 12;33(3):450-462.e10. doi: 10.1016/j.ccell.2018.01.021. PubMed 29533785.
Backbone
  Vector backbone: pHAGE
  Vector type: Lentiviral
Growth in bacteria
  Bacterial resistance: Ampicillin, 100 μg/mL
  Growth temperature: 37°C
  Growth strain: Stbl3
  Copy number: High Copy
Gene/Insert
  Gene/Insert name: BRAF
  Species: H. sapiens (human)
  Mutation: E648Q
  Entrez Gene: BRAF (a.k.a. B-RAF1, B-raf, BRAF-1, BRAF1, NS7, RAFB1)
  Cloning method: Gateway Cloning
Terms and licenses: Academic/Nonprofit Terms; Industry Terms: Not Available to Industry
How to cite: pHAGE-BRAF-E648Q was a gift from Gordon Mills & Kenneth Scott (Addgene plasmid # 116141 ; http://n2t.net/addgene:116141 ; RRID:Addgene_116141)
