>Addgene plasmid #116141 | pHAGE-BRAF-E648Q | depositor partial sequence | sequence record 219014 | insert
ATGGCGGCGCTGAGCGGTGGCGGTGGTGGCGGCGCGGAGCCGGGCCAGGCTCTGTTCAACGGGGACATGG
AGCCCGAGGCCGGCGCCGGCGCCGGCGCCGCGGCCTCTTCGGCTGCGGACCCTGCCATTCCGGAGGAGGT
GTGGAATATCAAACAAATGATTAAGTTGACACAGGAACATATAGAGGCCCTATTGGACAAATTTGGTGGG
GAGCATAATCCACCATCAATATATCTGGAGGCCTATGAAGAATACACCAGCAAGCTAGATGCACTCCAAC
AAAGAGAACAACAGTTATTGGAATCTCTGGGGAACGGAACTGATTTTTCTGTTTCTAGCTCTGCATCAAT
GGATACCGTTACATCTTCTTCCTCTTCTAGCCTTTCAGTGCTACCTTCATCTCTTTCAGTTTTTCAAAAT
CCCACAGATGTGGCACGGAGCAACCCCAAGTCACCACAAAAACCTATCGTTAGAGTCTTCCTGCCCAACA
AACAGAGGACAGTGGTACCTGCAAGGTGTGGAGTTACAGTCCGAGACAGTCTAAAGAAAGCACTGATGAT
GAGAGGTCTAATCCCAGAGTGCTGTGCTGTTTACAGAATTCAGGATGGAGAGAAGAAACCAATTGGTTGG
GACACTGATATTTCCTGGCTTACTGGAGAAGAATTGCATGTGGAAGTGTTGGAGAATGTTCCACTTACAA
CACACAACTTTGTACGAAAAACGTTTTTCACCTTAGCATTTTGTGACTTTTGTCGAAAGCTGCTTTTCCA
GGGTTTCCGCTGTCAAACATGTGGTTATAAATTTCACCAGCGTTGTAGTACAGAAGTTCCACTGATGTGT
GTTAATTATGACCAACTTGATTTGCTGTTTGTCTCCAAGTTCTTTGAACACCACCCAATACCACAGGAAG
AGGCGTCCTTAGCAGAGACTGCCCTAACATCTGGATCATCCCCTTCCGCACCCGCCTCGGACTCTATTGG
GCCCCAAATTCTCACCAGTCCGTCTCCTTCAAAATCCATTCCAATTCCACAGCCCTTCCGACCAGCAGAT
GAAGATCATCGAAATCAATTTGGGCAACGAGACCGATCCTCATCAGCTCCCAATGTGCATATAAACACAA
TAGAACCTGTCAATATTGATGACTTGATTAGAGACCAAGGATTTCGTGGTGATGGAGGATCAACCACAGG
TTTGTCTGCTACCCCCCCTGCCTCATTACCTGGCTCACTAACTAACGTGAAAGCCTTACAGAAATCTCCA
GGACCTCAGCGAGAAAGGAAGTCATCTTCATCCTCAGAAGACAGGAATCGAATGAAAACACTTGGTAGAC
GGGACTCGAGTGATGATTGGGAGATTCCTGATGGGCAGATTACAGTGGGACAAAGAATTGGATCTGGATC
ATTTGGAACAGTCTACAAGGGAAAGTGGCATGGTGATGTGGCAGTGAAAATGTTGAATGTGACAGCACCT
ACACCTCAGCAGTTACAAGCCTTCAAAAATGAAGTAGGAGTACTCAGGAAAACACGACATGTGAATATCC
TACTCTTCATGGGCTATTCCACAAAGCCACAACTGGCTATTGTTACCCAGTGGTGTGAGGGCTCCAGCTT
GTATCACCATCTCCATATCATTGAGACCAAATTTGAGATGATCAAACTTATAGATATTGCACGACAGACT
GCACAGGGCATGGATTACTTACACGCCAAGTCAATCATCCACAGAGACCTCAAGAGTAATAATATATTTC
TTCATGAAGACCTCACAGTAAAAATAGGTGATTTTGGTCTAGCTACAGTGAAATCTCGATGGAGTGGGTC
CCATCAGTTTGAACAGTTGTCTGGATCCATTTTGTGGATGGCACCAGAAGTCATCAGAATGCAAGATAAA
AATCCATACAGCTTTCAGTCAGATGTATATGCATTTGGAATTGTTCTGTATCAATTGATGACTGGACAGT
TACCTTATTCAAACATCAACAACAGGGACCAGATAATTTTTATGGTGGGACGAGGATACCTGTCTCCAGA
TCTCAGTAAGGTACGGAGTAACTGTCCAAAAGCCATGAAGAGATTAATGGCAGAGTGCCTCAAAAAGAAA
AGAGATGAGAGACCACTCTTTCCCCAAATTCTCGCCTCTATTGAGCTGCTGGCCCGCTCATTGCCAAAAA
TTCACCGCAGTGCATCAGAACCCTCCTTGAATCGGGCTGGTTTCCAAACAGAGGATTTTAGTCTATATGC
TTGTGCTTCTCCAAAAACACCCATCCAGGCAGGGGGATATGGTGCGTTTCCTGTCCACTAG
